>Addgene plasmid #89639 | scaffold-linker-U6 | addgene full sequence | sequence record 181079 | Addgene NGS Result
GTGGCGGATCTTGAAGTTCACCTTGATGCCGTTCTTCTGCTTGTCGGCCATGATATAGACGTTGTGGCTG
TTGTAGTTGTACTCCAGCTTGTGCCCCAGGATGTTGCCGTCCTCCTTGAAGTCGATGCCCTTCAGCTCGA
TGCGGTTCACCAGGGTGTCGCCCTCGAACTTCACCTCGGCGCGGGTCTTGTAGTTGCCGTCGTCCTTGAA
GAAGATGGTGCGCTCCTGGACGTAGCCTTCGGGCATGGCGGACTTGAAGAAGTCGTGCTGCTTCATGTGG
TCGGGGTAGCGGCTGAAGCACTGCACGCCGTAGGTCAGGGTGGTCACGAGGGTGGGCCAGGGCACGGGCA
GCTTGCCGGTGGTGCAGATGAACTTCAGGGTCAGCTTGCCGTAGGTGGCATCGCCCTCGCCCTCGCCGGA
CACGCTGAACTTGTGGCCGTTTACGTCGCCGTCCAGCTCGACCAGGATGGGCACCACCCCGGTGAACAGC
TCCTCGCCCTTGCTCACCATGGTGGCGACCGGTAGCGCTAGCGGATCTGACGGTTCACTAAACCAGCTCT
GCTTATATAGACCTCCCACCGTACACGCCTACCGCCCATTTGCGTCAATGGGGCGGAGTTGTTACGACAT
TTTGGAAAGTCCCGTTGATTTTGGTGCCAAAACAAACTCCCATTGACGTCAATGGGGTGGAGACTTGGAA
ATCCCCGTGAGTCAAACCGCTATCCACGCCCATTGATGTACTGCCAAAACCGCATCACCATGGTAATAGC
GATGACTAATACGTAGATGTACTGCCAAGTAGGAAAGTCCCATAAGGTCATGTACTGGGCATAATGCCAG
GCGGGCCATTTACCGTCATTGACGTCAATAGGGGGCGTACTTGGCATATGATACACTTGATGTACTGCCA
AGTGGGCAGTTTACCGTAAATACTCCACCCATTGACGTCAATGGAAAGTCCCTATTGGCGTTACTATGGG
AACATACGTCATTATTGACGTCAATGGGCGGGGGTCGTTGGGCGGTCAGCCAGGCGGGCCATTTACCGTA
AGTTATGTAACGCGGAACTCCATATATGGGCTATGAACTAATGACCCCGTAATTGATTACTATTAATAAC
TAATGCATGGCGGTAATACGGTTATCCACGCGGCCGCTTAAGCTTGGAACCCTTAATATAACTTCGTATA
ATGTATGCTATACGAAGTTATTAGGTCCCTCGACCTGCTGGAATCTCGTGAAGCGAGCTTATCGATACCG
TCGACCCGTCTCACGGTGTTTCGTCCTTTCCACAAGATATATAAAGCCAAGAAATCGAAATACTTTCAAG
TTACGGTAAGCATATGATAGTCCATTTTAAAACATAATTTTAAAACTGCAAACTACCCAAGAAATTATTA
CTTTCTACGTCACGTATTTTGTACTAATATCTTTGTGTTTACAGTCAAATTAATTCTAATTATCTCTCTA
ACAGCCTTGTATCGTATATGCAAATATGAAGGAATCATGGGAAATAGGCCCTCTTCCTGCCAGACCTTGG
TACCTCTAGACGCCGATGAAGAGCGTGAGATACGGGAAAAAAAAGCACCGACTCGGTGCCACTTTTTCAA
GTTGATAACGGACTAGCCTTATTTAAACTTGCTATGCTGTTTCCAGCATAGCTCTTAAACTGAGACGAGC
GGGCCCGGTACTAACCAAACTGGATCTCTGCTGTCCCTGTAATAAACCCGAAAATTTTGAATTTTTGTAA
TTTGTTTTTGTAATTCTTTAGTTTGTATGTCTGTTGCTATTATGTCTACTATTCTTTCCCCTGCACTGTA
CCCCCCAATCCCCCCTTTTCTTTTAAAATTGTGGATGAATACTGCCATTTGTCTGCAGAATTGGCGCACG
CAGTGCCGATCCGTTCACTAATCGAATGGATCTGTCTCTGTCTCTCTCTCCACCTTCTTCTTCTATTCCT
TCGGGCCTGTCGGGTCCCCTCGGGGTTGGGAGGTGGGTCTGAAACGATAATGGTGAATATCCCTGCCTAA
CTCTATTCACTATAGAAAGTACAGCAAAAACTATTCTTAAACCTACCAAGCCTCCTACTATCATTATGAA
TAATTTTATATACCACAGCCAATTTGTTATGTTAAACCAATTCCACAAACTTGCCCATTTATCTAATTCC
AATAATTCTTGTTCATTCTTTTCTTGCTGGTTTTGCGATTCTTCAATTAAGGAGTGTATTAAGCTTGTGT
AATTGTTAATTTCTCTGTCCCACTCCATCCAGGTCGTGTGATTCCAAATCTGTTCCAGAGATTTATTACT
CCAACTAGCATTCCAAGGCACAGCAGTGGTGCAAATGAGTTTTCCAGAGCAACCCCAAATCCCCAGGAGC
TGTTGATCCTTTAGGTATCTTTCCACAGCCAGGATTCTTGCCTGGAGCTGCTTGATGCCCCAGACTGTGA
GTTGCAACAGATGCTGTTGCGCCTCAATAGCCCTCAGCAAATTGTTCTGCTGCTGCACTATACCAGACAA
TAATTGTCTGGCCTGTACCGTCAGCGTCATTGACGCTGCGCCCATAGTGCTTCCTGCTGCTCCCAAGAAC
CCAAGGAACAAAGCTCCTATTCCCACTGCTCTTTTTTCTCTCTGCACCACTCTTCTCTTTGCCTTGGTGG
GTGCTACTCCTAATGGTTCAATTTTTACTACTTTATATTTATATAATTCACTTCTCCAATTGTCCCTCAT
ATCTCCTCCTCCAGGTCTGAAGATCAGCGGCCGGCCGCTTGCTGTGCGGTGGTCTTACTTTTGTTTTGCT
CTTCCTCTATCTTGTCTAAAGCTTCCTTGGTGTCTTTTATCTCTATCCTTTGATGCACACAATAGAGGGT
TGCTACTGTATTATATAATGATCTAAGTTCTTCTGATCCTGTCTGAAGGGATGGTTGTAGCTGTCCCAGT
ATTTGTCTACAGCCTTCTGATGTTTCTAACAGGCCAGGATTAACTGCGAATCGTTCTAGCTCCCTGCTTG
CCCATACTATATGTTTTAATTTATATTTTTTCTTTCCCCCTGGCCTTAACCGAATTTTTTCCCATCGCGA
TCTAATTCTCCCCCGCTTAATACTGACGCTCTCGCACCCATCTCTCTCCTTCTAGCCTCCGCTAGTCAAA
ATTTTTGGCGTACTCACCAGTCGCCGCCCCTCGCCTCTTGCCGTGCGCGCTTCAGCAAGCCGAGTCCTGC
GTCGAGAGAGCTCCTCTGGTTTCCCTTTCGCTTTCAAGTCCCTGTTCGGGCGCCACTGCTAGAGATTTTC
CACACTGACTAAAAGGGTCTGAGGGATCTCTAGTTACCAGAGTCACACAACAGACGGGCACACACTACTT
GAAGCACTCAAGGCAAGCTTTATTGAGGCTTAAGCAGTGGGTTCCCTAGTTAGCCAGAGAGCTCCCAGGC
TCAGATCTGGTCTAACCAGAGAGACCCAGTACAGGCAAAACGCGCTGCTTATATAGACCTCCCACCGTAC
ACGCCTACCGCCCATTTGCGTCAATGGGGCGGAGTTGTTACGACATTTTGGAAAGTCCCGTTGATTTTGG
TGCCAAAACAAACTCCCATTGACGTCAATGGGGTGGAGACTTGGAAATCCCCGTGAGTCAAACCGCTATC
CACGCCCATTGATGTACTGCCAAAACCGCATCACCATGGTAATAGCGATGACTAATACGTAGATGTACTG
CCAAGTAGGAAAGTCCCATAAGGTCATGTACTGGGCATAATGCCAGGCGGGCCATTTACCGTCATTGACG
TCAATAGGGGGCGTACTTGGCATATGATACACTTGATGTACTGCCAAGTGGGCAGTTTACCGTAAATACT
CCACCCATTGACGTCAATGGAAAGTCCCTATTGGCGTTACTATGGGAACATACGTCATTATTGACGTCAA
TGGGCGGGGGTCGTTGGGCGGTCAGCCAGGCGGGCCATTTACCGTAAGTTATGTAACGCGGAACTCCATA
TATGGGCTATGAACTAATGACCCCGTAATTGATTACTATTAATAACTAGTCAATAATCAATGTCAACGCG
TATATCTGGCCCGTACATCGCGAAGCAGCGCAAAACGCCTAACCCTAAGCAGATTCTTCATGCAATTGTC
GGTCAAGCCTTGCCTTGTTGTAGCTTAAATTTTGCTCGCGCACTACTCAGCGACCTCCAACACACAAGCA
GGGAGCAGATACTGGCTTAACTATGCGGCATCAGAGCAGATTGTACTGAGAGTGCACCATAGGGGATCGG
GAGATCTCCCGATCCGTCGACGTCAGGTGGCACTTTTCGGGGAAATGTGCGCGGAACCCCTATTTGTTTA
TTTTTCTAAATACATTCAAATATGTATCCGCTCATGAGACAATAACCCTGATAAATGCTTCAATAATATT
GAAAAAGGAAGAGTATGAGTATTCAACATTTCCGTGTCGCCCTTATTCCCTTTTTTGCGGCATTTTGCCT
TCCTGTTTTTGCTCACCCAGAAACGCTGGTGAAAGTAAAAGATGCTGAAGATCAGTTGGGTGCACGAGTG
GGTTACATCGAACTGGATCTCAACAGCGGTAAGATCCTTGAGAGTTTTCGCCCCGAAGAACGTTTTCCAA
TGATGAGCACTTTTAAAGTTCTGCTATGTGGCGCGGTATTATCCCGTATTGACGCCGGGCAAGAGCAACT
CGGTCGCCGCATACACTATTCTCAGAATGACTTGGTTGAGTACTCACCAGTCACAGAAAAGCATCTTACG
GATGGCATGACAGTAAGAGAATTATGCAGTGCTGCCATAACCATGAGTGATAACACTGCGGCCAACTTAC
TTCTGACAACGATCGGAGGACCGAAGGAGCTAACCGCTTTTTTGCACAACATGGGGGATCATGTAACTCG
CCTTGATCGTTGGGAACCGGAGCTGAATGAAGCCATACCAAACGACGAGCGTGACACCACGATGCCTGTA
GCAATGGCAACAACGTTGCGCAAACTATTAACTGGCGAACTACTTACTCTAGCTTCCCGGCAACAATTAA
TAGACTGGATGGAGGCGGATAAAGTTGCAGGACCACTTCTGCGCTCGGCCCTTCCGGCTGGCTGGTTTAT
TGCTGATAAATCTGGAGCCGGTGAGCGTGGGTCTCGCGGTATCATTGCAGCACTGGGGCCAGATGGTAAG
CCCTCCCGTATCGTAGTTATCTACACGACGGGGAGTCAGGCAACTATGGATGAACGAAATAGACAGATCG
CTGAGATAGGTGCCTCACTGATTAAGCATTGGTAACTGTCAGACCAAGTTTACTCATATATACTTTAGAT
TGATTTAAAACTTCATTTTTAATTTAAAAGGATCTAGGTGAAGATCCTTTTTGATAATCTCATGACCAAA
ATCCCTTAACGTGAGTTTTCGTTCCACTGAGCGTCAGACCCCGTAGAAAAGATCAAAGGATCTTCTTGAG
ATCCTTTTTTTCTGCGCGTAATCTGCTGCTTGCAAACAAAAAAACCACCGCTACCAGCGGTGGTTTGTTT
GCCGGATCAAGAGCTACCAACTCTTTTTCCGAAGGTAACTGGCTTCAGCAGAGCGCAGATACCAAATACT
GTTCTTCTAGTGTAGCCGTAGTTAGGCCACCACTTCAAGAACTCTGTAGCACCGCCTACATACCTCGCTC
TGCTAATCCTGTTACCAGTGGCTGCTGCCAGTGGCGATAAGTCGTGTCTTACCGGGTTGGACTCAAGACG
ATAGTTACCGGATAAGGCGCAGCGGTCGGGCTGAACGGGGGGTTCGTGCACACAGCCCAGCTTGGAGCGA
ACGACCTACACCGAACTGAGATACCTACAGCGTGAGCTATGAGAAAGCGCCACGCTTCCCGAAGGGAGAA
AGGCGGACAGGTATCCGGTAAGCGGCAGGGTCGGAACAGGAGAGCGCACGAGGGAGCTTCCAGGGGGAAA
CGCCTGGTATCTTTATAGTCCTGTCGGGTTTCGCCACCTCTGACTTGAGCGTCGATTTTTGTGATGCTCG
TCAGGGGGGCGGAGCCTATGGAAAAACGCCAGCAACGCGGCCTTTTTACGGTTCCTGGCCTTTTGCTGGC
CTTTTGCTCACATGCTGCTAGAGATTTTCCACACTGACTAAAAGGGTCTGAGGGATCTCTAGTTACCAGA
GTCACACAACAGACGGGCACACACTACTTGAAGCACTCAAGGCAAGCTTTATTGAGGCTTAAGCAGTGGG
TTCCCTAGTTAGCCAGAGAGCTCCCAGGCTCAGATCTGGTCTAACCAGAGAGACCCAGTACAGTCCGGAT
GCAGCTCTCGGGCCATGTGATGAAATGCTAGGCGGCTGTCAAACCTCCACTCTAATACTTCTCTCTCCGG
GTCATCCATCCCATGCAGGCTCACAGGGTGTAACAAGCGGGTGTTCTCTCCTTCATTGGCTTCTTCTACC
TTCTCTTGCTCAACTGGTACTAGCTTGTAGCACCATCCAAAGGTCAGTGGATATCTGATCCCTGGCCCTG
GTGTGTAGTTCTGCCAATCAGGGAAGTAGCCTTGTGTGTGGTAGATCCACAGATCAAGGATATCTTGTCT
TCGTTGGGAGTGAATTAGCCCTTCCAGTCCCCCCTTTTCTTTTAAAAAGTGGCTAAGATCTACAGCTGCC
TTGTAAGTCATTGGTCTTAAAGGTACCTGAGGTGTGACTGGAAAACCCACCTCCTCCTCCTCTTGTGCTT
CTAGCCAGGCACAATCAGCATTGGTAGCTGCTGTATTGCTACTTGTGATTGCTCCATGTTTTTCTAGGTC
TCGATCGAGGTCGACGGTATCGATGCGGGGAGGCGGCCCAAAGGGAGATCCGACTCGTCTGAGGGCGAAG
GCGAAGACGCGGAAGAGGCCGCAGAGCCGGCAGCAGGCCGCGGGAAGGAAGGTCCGCTGGATTGAGGGCC
GAAGGGACGTAGCAGAAGGACGTCCCGCGCAGAATCCAGGTGGCAACACAGGCGAGCAGCCAAGGAAAGG
ACGATGATTTCCCCGACAACACCACGGAATTGTCAGTGCCCAACAGCCGAGCCCCTGTCCAGCAGCGGGC
AAGGCAGGCGGCGATGAGTTCCGCCGTGGCAATAGGGAGGGGGAAAGCGAAAGTCCCGGAAAGGAGCTGA
CAGGTGGTGGCAATGCCCCAACCAGTGGGGGTTGCGTCAGCAAACACAGTGCACACCACGCCACGTTGCC
TGACAACGGGCCACAACTCCTCATAAAGAGACAGCAACCAGGATTTATACAAGGAGGAGAAAATGAAAGC
CATACGGGAAGCAATAGCATGATACAAAGGCATTAAAGCAGCGTATCCACATAGCGTAAAAGGAGCAACA
TAGTTAAGAATACCAGTCAATCTTTCACAAATTTTGTAATCCAGAGGTTGATTATCGATAAGCTTGATAT
CGAATTGTACCTAGTGGAACCGGAACCCTTAAACATGTATAACTTCGTATAATGTATGCTATACGAAGTT
ATTAGGTCCCTCGACGAATTCCTACTTGTACAGCTCGTCCATGCCGAGAGTGATCCCGGCGGCGGTCACG
AACTCCAGCAGGACCATGTGATCGCGCTTCTCGTTGGGGTCTTTGCTCAGGGCGGACTGGGTGCTCAGGT
AGTGGTTGTCGGGCAGCAGCACGGGGCCGTCGCCGATGGGGGTGTTCTGCTGGTAGTGGTCGGCGAGCTG
CACGCTGCCGTCCTCGATGTT
Features (pLannotate 1.2.2; 25 found; start..end, strand, type, name):
    555..758     -  promoter       CMV promoter: human cytomegalovirus (CMV) immediate early promoter
    759..1062    -  enhancer       CMV enhancer: human cytomegalovirus immediate early enhancer
   1178..1211    -  protein_bind   loxP: Cre-mediated recombination occurs in the 8-bp core sequence (GCATACAT). Cre recombinase
   1246..1266    +  misc_feature   MCS (fragment): pBluescript multiple cloning site
   1283..1523    -  promoter       U6 promoter: RNA polymerase III promoter for human U6 snRNA
   1585..1652    -  misc_RNA       tracrRNA (fragment): trans-activating CRISPR RNA for the Streptococcus pyogenes CRISPR/Cas9 system
   1731..1848    -  misc_feature   cPPT/CTS: central polypurine tract and central termination sequence of HIV-1
   1898..1998    -  CDS            Rev (fragment): human immunodeficiency virus 1 (HIV-1) Rev protein; rev; enhances nuclear export of unspliced and incompletely spliced viral mRNAs
   2375..2608    -  misc_feature   RRE: The Rev response element (RRE) of HIV-1 allows for Rev-dependent mRNA export from the nucleus to the cytoplasm.
   2783..3121    -  CDS            HIV-1 gag (fragment): gag protein from human immunodeficiency virus 1; gag
   3105..3230    -  misc_feature   HIV-1 Ψ: packaging signal of human immunodeficiency virus type 1
   3277..3457    -  LTR            5' LTR (truncated): truncated 5' long terminal repeat (LTR) from HIV-1
   3475..3674    -  promoter       CMV promoter: human cytomegalovirus (CMV) immediate early promoter
   3675..4054    -  enhancer       CMV enhancer: human cytomegalovirus immediate early enhancer
   4209..4261    +  misc_feature   bom (fragment): basis of mobility region from pBR322
   4320..4424    +  promoter       AmpR promoter: bla
   4425..5285    +  CDS            AmpR: β-lactamase; bla; confers resistance to ampicillin, carbenicillin, and related antibiotics
   5456..6044    +  rep_origin     ori: high-copy-number ColE1/pMB1/pBR322/pUC origin of replication
   6106..6286    -  LTR            5' LTR (truncated): truncated 5' long terminal repeat (LTR) from HIV-1
   6293..6793    -  CDS            nef (fragment): NEF_HV1LA - Experimental evidence at protein level: Swiss-Prot protein existence level 1. Extracellular Nef protein targets CD4(+) T-lymphocytes for apoptosis by interacting with CXCR4 surface receptors. From Human immunodeficiency virus type 1 group M subtype B (isolate Lai) (HIV-1).
   6795..6814    -  misc_feature   MCS (fragment): pBluescript multiple cloning site
   6815..7403    -  misc_feature   WPRE: woodchuck hepatitis virus posttranscriptional regulatory element
   7403..7426    -  misc_feature   MCS (fragment): pBluescript multiple cloning site
   7459..7492    -  protein_bind   loxP: Cre-mediated recombination occurs in the 8-bp core sequence (GCATACAT). Cre recombinase
   7515..510     -  CDS            EGFP (across the origin): EGFP is a basic (constitutively fluorescent) green fluorescent protein published in 1996, derived from Aequorea victoria. It is reported to be a rapidly-maturing weak dimer with moderate acid sensitivity.
