[The description below was written by a language model from this plasmid's Addgene catalogue record and pLannotate feature annotations shown in this document.]
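Description:
scaffold-linker-U6 is an empty-backbone lentiviral vector derived from pLL3.7, intended for building paired sgRNA constructs for mammalian CRISPR-Cas9 work. It is propagated in bacteria through a high-copy ColE1/pUC-type origin and selected with ampicillin via the β-lactamase gene. The lentiviral frame is HIV-1 based. A CMV enhancer/promoter sits upstream of a truncated 5' LTR to drive genomic RNA production in packaging cells. This is followed by the Ψ packaging signal with a gag fragment, the Rev response element for Rev-dependent nuclear export, and the cPPT/CTS. At the far end of the transfer unit are a WPRE, a nef-derived fragment and a second truncated LTR.

The functional core, read in the direction of viral transcription, is a fragment of the Streptococcus pyogenes tracrRNA (the sgRNA scaffold) followed by a human U6 RNA polymerase III promoter, which matches the "scaffold-linker-U6" name. The record states that the vector itself carries only one U6 promoter, although the finished design has two guides driven by two U6 promoters. This suggests the scaffold–U6 unit lies between the two guides, terminating one sgRNA and driving the other, but the record does not spell out the cloning scheme beyond restriction enzyme cloning.

Downstream, an internal CMV enhancer/promoter drives EGFP, which is the only listed marker for identifying or sorting transduced cells. This reporter cassette is flanked by two loxP sites, so it could in principle be excised by Cre. The associated publication used paired-guide libraries for genome-scale deletion screening of human long non-coding RNAs, where two guides delivered together remove the intervening genomic segment.
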