Addgene plasmid #89639: scaffold-linker-U6
Purpose: (Empty Backbone) construction of paired sgRNAs driven by two U6 promoters. Vector itself only has one U6 promoter.
Depositing lab: Wensheng Wei. Depositing organization: Peking University. Publication: Genome-scale deletion screening of human long non-coding RNAs using a paired-guide RNA CRISPR-Cas9 library. Zhu S, Li W, Liu J, Chen CH, Liao Q, Xu P, Xu H, Xiao T, Cao Z, Peng J, Yuan P, Brown M, Liu XS, Wei W. Nat Biotechnol. 2016 Dec;34(12):1279-1286. doi: 10.1038/nbt.3715. Epub 2016 Oct 31. PubMed 27798563.
Backbone
  Vector backbone: pLL3.7
  Backbone manufacturer: Addgene plasmid #11795
  Backbone size (bp): 7722
  Modifications to backbone: Addition of hU6 promoter
  Vector type: Mammalian Expression, Lentiviral
  Promoter: hU6
  Selectable markers: EGFP
Growth in bacteria
  Bacterial resistance: Ampicillin, 100 μg/mL
  Growth temperature: 37°C
  Growth strain: NEB Stable
  Copy number: Unknown
Gene/Insert
  Cloning method: Restriction Enzyme
  Sequencing primers: 5′ hU6-F (5'-GAGGGCCTATTTCCCATGATT-3')
Terms and licenses: Academic/Nonprofit Terms; Industry Terms: Not Available to Industry
How to cite: scaffold-linker-U6 was a gift from Wensheng Wei (Addgene plasmid # 89639 ; http://n2t.net/addgene:89639 ; RRID:Addgene_89639)
